>Addgene plasmid #99374 | lentiGuide-Hygro-mTagBFP2 | addgene full sequence | sequence record 430620 | Addgene NGS Result
AAAGCAGCTGGTGGAGTTAGAACATTTGAAGATGCTCAAAAAATGATTGAAGCAGGAGCTGACCGCTTAG
GAACAAGTGGTGGAGTAGCTATTATTAAAGGTGAAGAAAACAACGCGAGTTACTAAAACTAGCGTTTTTT
TATTTTGCTCATTTTTATTAAAAGTTTGCAAAAAGGAACATAAAAATTCTAATTATTGATACTAAAGTTA
TTAAAAAGAAGATTTTGGTTGATTTTATAAAGGTCATAGAATATAATATTTTAGCATGTGTATTTTGTGT
GCTCATTTACAACCGTCTCCGGTGTTTCGTCCTTTCCACAAGATATATAAAGCCAAGAAATCGAAATACT
TTCAAGTTACGGTAAGCATATGATAGTCCATTTTAAAACATAATTTTAAAACTGCAAACTACCCAAGAAA
TTATTACTTTCTACGTCACGTATTTTGTACTAATATCTTTGTGTTTACAGTCAAATTAATTCTAATTATC
TCTCTAACAGCCTTGTATCGTATATGCAAATATGAAGGAATCATGGGAAATAGGCCCTCTCTGGGTCCCC
TCGGGGTTGGGAGGTGGGTCTGAAACGATAATGGTGAATATCCCTGCCTAACTCTATTCACTATAGAAAG
TACAGCAAAAACTATTCTTAAACCTACCAAGCCTCCTACTATCATTATGAATAATTTTATATACCACAGC
CAATTTGTTATGTTAAACCAATTCCACAAACTTGCCCATTTATCTAATTCCAATAATTCTTGTTCATTCT
TTTCTTGCTGGTTTTGCGATTCTTCAATTAAGGAGTGTATTAAGCTTGTGTAATTGTTAATTTCTCTGTC
CCACTCCATCCAGGTCGTGTGATTCCAAATCTGTTCCAGAGATTTATTACTCCAACTAGCATTCCAAGGC
ACAGCAGTGGTGCAAATGAGTTTTCCAGAGCAACCCCAAATCCCCAGGAGCTGTTGATCCTTTAGGTATC
TTTCCACAGCCAGGATTCTTGCCTGGAGCTGCTTGATGCCCCAGACTGTGAGTTGCAACAGATGCTGTTG
CGCCTCAATAGCCCTCAGCAAATTGTTCTGCTGCTGCACTATACCAGACAATAATTGTCTGGCCTGTACC
GTCAGCGTCATTGACGCTGCGCCCATAGTGCTTCCTGCTGCTCCCAAGAACCCAAGGAACAAAGCTCCTA
TTCCCACTGCTCTTTTTTCTCTCTGCACCACTCTTCTCTTTGCCTTGGTGGGTGCTACTCCTAATGGTTC
AATTTTTACTACTTTATATTTATATAATTCACTTCTCCAATTGTCCCTCATATCTCCTCCTCCAGGTCTG
AAGATCAGCGGCCGCTTGCTGTGCGGTGGTCTTACTTTTGTTTTGCTCTTCCTCTATCTTGTCTAAAGCT
TCCTTGGTGTCTTTTATCTCTATCCTTTGATGCACACAATAGAGGGTTGCTACTGTATTATATAATGATC
TAAGTTCTTCTGATCCTGTCTGAAGGGATGGTTGTAGCTGTCCCAGTATTTGTCTACAGCCTTCTGATGT
TTCTAACAGGCCAGGATTAACTGCGAATCGTTCTAGCTCCCTGCTTGCCCATACTATATGTTTTAATTTA
TATTTTTTCTTTCCCCCTGGCCTTAACCGAATTTTTTCCCATCGCGATCTAATTCTCCCCCGCTTAATAC
TGACGCTCTCGCACCCATCTCTCTCCTTCTAGCCTCCGCTAGTCAAAATTTTTGGCGTACTCACCAGTCG
CCGCCCCTCGCCTCTTGCCGTGCGCGCTTCAGCAAGCCGAGTCCTGCGTCGAGAGAGCTCCTCTGGTTTC
CCTTTCGCTTTCAAGTCCCTGTTCGGGCGCCACTGCTAGAGATTTTCCACACTGACTAAAAGGGTCTGAG
GGATCTCTAGTTACCAGAGTCACACAACAGACGGGCACACACTACTTGAAGCACTCAAGGCAAGCTTTAT
TGAGGCTTAAGCAGTGGGTTCCCTAGTTAGCCAGAGAGCTCCCAGGCTCAGATCTGGTCTAACCAGAGAG
ACCCGTTTATGTATCGAGCTAGGCACTTAAATACAATATCTCTGCAATGCGGCAATTCAGTGGTTCGTCC
AATCCATGTCAGACCCGTCTGTTGCCTTCCTAATAAGGCACGATCGTACCACCTTACTTCCACCAATCGG
CATGCACGGTGCTTTTTCTCTCCTTGTAAGGCATGTTGCTAACTCATCGTTACCATGTTGCAAGACTACA
AGAGTATTGCATAAGACTACATTAAGCTTGCAGCTCCAGCTTTTGTTCCCTTTAGTGAGGGTTAATTGCG
CGCTTGGCGTAATCATGGTCATAGCTGTTTCCTGTGTGAAATTGTTATCCGCTCACAATTCCACACAACA
TACGAGCCGGAAGCATAAAGTGTAAAGCCTGGGGTGCCTAATGAGTGAGCTAACTCACATTAATTGCGTT
GCGCTCACTGCCCGCTTTCCAGTCGGGAAACCTGTCGTGCCAGCTGCATTAATGAATCGGCCAACGCGCG
GGGAGAGGCGGTTTGCGTATTGGGCGCTCTTCCGCTTCCTCGCTCACTGACTCGCTGCGCTCGGTCGTTC
GGCTGCGGCGAGCGGTATCAGCTCACTCAAAGGCGGTAATACGGTTATCCACAGAATCAGGGGATAACGC
AGGAAAGAACATGTGAGCAAAAGGCCAGCAAAAGGCCAGGAACCGTAAAAAGGCCGCGTTGCTGGCGTTT
TTCCATAGGCTCCGCCCCCCTGACGAGCATCACAAAAATCGACGCTCAAGTCAGAGGTGGCGAAACCCGA
CAGGACTATAAAGATACCAGGCGTTTCCCCCTGGAAGCTCCCTCGTGCGCTCTCCTGTTCCGACCCTGCC
GCTTACCGGATACCTGTCCGCCTTTCTCCCTTCGGGAAGCGTGGCGCTTTCTCATAGCTCACGCTGTAGG
TATCTCAGTTCGGTGTAGGTCGTTCGCTCCAAGCTGGGCTGTGTGCACGAACCCCCCGTTCAGCCCGACC
GCTGCGCCTTATCCGGTAACTATCGTCTTGAGTCCAACCCGGTAAGACACGACTTATCGCCACTGGCAGC
AGCCACTGGTAACAGGATTAGCAGAGCGAGGTATGTAGGCGGTGCTACAGAGTTCTTGAAGTGGTGGCCT
AACTACGGCTACACTAGAAGAACAGTATTTGGTATCTGCGCTCTGCTGAAGCCAGTTACCTTCGGAAAAA
GAGTTGGTAGCTCTTGATCCGGCAAACAAACCACCGCTGGTAGCGGTGGTTTTTTTGTTTGCAAGCAGCA
GATTACGCGCAGAAAAAAAGGATCTCAAGAAGATCCTTTGATCTTTTCTACGGGGTCTGACGCTCAGTGG
AACGAAAACTCACGTTAAGGGATTTTGGTCATGAGATTATCAAAAAGGATCTTCACCTAGATCCTTTTAA
ATTAAAAATGAAGTTTTAAATCAATCTAAAGTATATATGAGTAAACTTGGTCTGACAGTTACCAATGCTT
AATCAGTGAGGCACCTATCTCAGCGATCTGTCTATTTCGTTCATCCATAGTTGCCTGACTCCCCGTCGTG
TAGATAACTACGATACGGGAGGGCTTACCATCTGGCCCCAGTGCTGCAATGATACCGCGAGACCCACGCT
CACCGGCTCCAGATTTATCAGCAATAAACCAGCCAGCCGGAAGGGCCGAGCGCAGAAGTGGTCCTGCAAC
TTTATCCGCCTCCATCCAGTCTATTAATTGTTGCCGGGAAGCTAGAGTAAGTAGTTCGCCAGTTAATAGT
TTGCGCAACGTTGTTGCCATTGCTACAGGCATCGTGGTGTCACGCTCGTCGTTTGGTATGGCTTCATTCA
GCTCCGGTTCCCAACGATCAAGGCGAGTTACATGATCCCCCATGTTGTGCAAAAAAGCGGTTAGCTCCTT
CGGTCCTCCGATCGTTGTCAGAAGTAAGTTGGCCGCAGTGTTATCACTCATGGTTATGGCAGCACTGCAT
AATTCTCTTACTGTCATGCCATCCGTAAGATGCTTTTCTGTGACTGGTGAGTACTCAACCAAGTCATTCT
GAGAATAGTGTATGCGGCGACCGAGTTGCTCTTGCCCGGCGTCAATACGGGATAATACCGCGCCACATAG
CAGAACTTTAAAAGTGCTCATCATTGGAAAACGTTCTTCGGGGCGAAAACTCTCAAGGATCTTACCGCTG
TTGAGATCCAGTTCGATGTAACCCACTCGTGCACCCAACTGATCTTCAGCATCTTTTACTTTCACCAGCG
TTTCTGGGTGAGCAAAAACAGGAAGGCAAAATGCCGCAAAAAAGGGAATAAGGGCGACACGGAAATGTTG
AATACTCATACTCTTCCTTTTTCAATATTATTGAAGCATTTATCAGGGTTATTGTCTCATGAGCGGATAC
ATATTTGAATGTATTTAGAAAAATAAACAAATAGGGGTTCCGCGCACATTTCCCCGAAAAGTGCCACCTA
AATTGTAAGCGTTAATATTTTGTTAAAATTCGCGTTAAATTTTTGTTAAATCAGCTCATTTTTTAACCAA
TAGGCCGAAATCGGCAAAATCCCTTATAAATCAAAAGAATAGACCGAGATAGGGT
[37 nt withheld, positions 4606-4642]
AAAGAACGTGGACTCCAACGTCAAAGG
[49 nt withheld, positions 4670-4718]
T
[91 nt withheld, positions 4720-4810]
G
[124 nt withheld, positions 4812-4935]
CCCATTCGCCATTCAGGCTGCGCAACTGTTGGGAAGGGCGATCGGTGCGGGCCTCTTCGCTATTACGCCA
GCTGGCGAAAGGGGGATGTGCTGCAAGGCGATTAAGTTGGGTAACGCCAGGGTTTTCCCAGTCACGACGT
TGTAAAACGACGGCCAGTGAGCGCGCGTAATACGACTCACTATAGGGCGAATTGGGTACGTCCCTAGGCC
TCCAAAAAAGCCTCCTCACTACTTCTGGAATAGCTCAGAGGCCGAGGCGGCCTCGGCCTCTGCATAAATA
AAAAAAATTAGTCAGCCATGGGGCGGAGAATGGGCGGAACTGGGCGGAGTTAGGGGCGGGATGGGCGGAG
TTAGGGGCGGGATAGCTAGAGCCAGACATGATAAGATACATTGATGAGTTTGGACAAACCACAACTAGAA
TGCAGTGAAAAAAATGCTTTATTTGTGAAATTTGTGATGCTATTGCTTTATTTGTAACCATTATAAGCTG
CAATAAACAAGTTCCTCTCACTCTCTGATATTCATTTCTTTGCAAGTTATAAATACTGAATAATAAGATG
ACATGAACTACTATACGTACTGCTAGAGATTTTCCACACTGACTAAAAGGGTCTGAGGGATCTCTAGTTA
CCAGAGTCACACAACAGACGGGCACACACTACTTGAAGCACTCAAGGCAAGCTTTATTGAGGCTTAAGCA
GTGGGTTCCCTAGTTAGCCAGAGAGCTCCCAGGCTCAGATCTGGTCTAACCAGAGAGACCCAGTACAAGC
AAAAAGCAGATCTTGTCTTCGTTGGGAGTGAATTAGCCCTTCCAGTCCCCCCTTTTCTTTTAAAAAGTGG
CTAAGATCTACAGCTGCCTTGTAAGTCATTGGTCTTAAAGTCGACGCGGGGAGGCGGCCCAAAGGGAGAT
CCGACTCGTCTGAGGGCGAAGGCGAAGACGCGGAAGAGGCCGCAGAGCCGGCAGCAGGCCGCGGGAAGGA
AGGTCCGCTGGATTGAGGGCCGAAGGGACGTAGCAGAAGGACGTCCCGCGCAGAATCCAGGTGGCAACAC
AGGCGAGCAGCCAAGGAAAGGACGATGATTTCCCCGACAACACCACGGAATTGTCAGTGCCCAACAGCCG
AGCCCCTGTCCAGCAGCGGGCAAGGCAGGCGGCGATGAGTTCCGCCGTGGCAATAGGGAGGGGGAAAGCG
AAAGTCCCGGAAAGGAGCTGACAGGTGGTGGCAATGCCCCAACCAGTGGGGGTTGCGTCAGCAAACACAG
TGCACACCACGCCACGTTGCCTGACAACGGGCCACAACTCCTCATAAAGAGACAGCAACCAGGATTTATA
CAAGGAGGAGAAAATGAAAGCCATACGGGAAGCAATAGCATGATACAAAGGCATTAAAGCAGCGTATCCA
CATAGCGTAAAAGGAGCAACATAGTTAAGAATACCAGTCAATCTTTCACAAATTTTGTAATCCAGAGGTT
GATTGTCGACTTAACGCGTCAATTAAGCTTGTGCCCCAGTTTGCTAGGGAGGTCGCAGTATCTGGCCACT
GCCACCTCGTGCTGCTCGACGTAGGTCTCGTTGTTGGCCTCCTTGATTCTTTCCAGTCTGTAGTCCACAT
AGTAGACGCCAGGCATCTTGAGGTTCTTAGCGGGTTTCTTGGATCTATATGTGGTCTTGGCGTTTGCGAT
CAGATGGCTCCCGCCCACGAGCTTCAGGGCCATGTCGTTTCTGCCTTCCAGGCCGCCGTCAGCGGGGTAC
AGAGTTTCGGTGAAGGCCTCCCAGCCGAGTGTTTTCTTCTGCATCACAGGGCCGTTGGATGTGAAGTTCA
CCCCTCTGATCTTGACGTTGTAGATGAGGCAGCCGTCCTGGAGGCTGGTGTCCTGGGTAGCGGTCAGCAC
GCCCCCGTCTTCGTATGTGGTGACTCTCTCCCATGTGAAGCCCTCAGGGAAGGACTGCTTGAAGAAGTCG
GGGATGCCCTGGGTGTGGTTGATGAAGGTCTTGCTGCCGTAGAGGAAGCTAGTAGCCAGGATGTCGAAGG
CGAAGGGGAGAGGGCCGCCCTCGACCACCTTGATTCTCATGGTCTGGGTGCCCTCGTAGGGCTTGCCTTC
GCCCTCGGATGTGCACTTGAAGTGATGGTTGTCCACGGTGCCCTCCATGTACAGCTTCATGTGCATGTTC
TCCTTAATCAGCTCGCTCATAGGACCAGGGTTTTCCTCGACATCACCGGCCTGCTTGAGTAGTGAGAAAT
TCGTGGCACCAGATCCTCTAGACTGCAGATCCTTTGCCCTAGGACGAGTGCTGGGGCGTCTGTTTCCACT
ATCGGCGAGCACTTCCACACAGCCATCGGTCCAGACGGCAGCGCTTCTGCGGGCGATTTGTGTACGCCCG
ACAGTCCCGGCTCCGGACCGGACGATTGCGTCGCAGCGACCCTGAGCCCAAGCTGCATCATCGAAATTGC
CGTCAACCAAGCTCTGATAGAGTTGGTCAAGACCAATGCGGAGCATATAAGCCCGGAGCCGAGGAGATCC
TGCAAGCTCGGGATGCCTCCGCTCGAAGTAGCGGGTCTGCTGCTCCATACAAGCCAACCAGGGCCTCCAG
AAGAAGATGTTGGCGACCTCGTATTGGGAATCCCCGAACATGGCCTCGCTCCAGTCAATGACGGCTGTTA
TGCGGCCATTGTCGGTCAGGACATTGTTGGAGCCGAAATCGGCGTGCACGAGGTGCCGGACTTCGGGGCA
GTCCTCGGCCCAAAGCATCAGCTCATCGAGAGCCTGGGCGACGGAGGCACTGACGGTGTCGTCCATCACA
GTTTGCCAGTGATACACATGGGGATCAGCAATAGCGCAGATGAAATCGCGCCATGTAGTGTATTGACCGA
TTCCTTGAGGTCCGAATGGGCCGAACCCGCTGGTCTGGCTAAGATCGGCGGCAGCGATGGCATCCATGGC
CTCGGCGACGGGCTGGAGAACAGCGGGCAGTTCGGTTTCAGGCAGGTCTTGCAAGGTGACACCCTGTGCA
CGGCGGGAGATGCAATAGGTCAGGCTCTCGCTGAACTCCCCAATGTCAAGCACTTCGGGAATAGGGAGAG
CGGCGGATGCAAAGTGCCGATAAACATAGCGATCTTTGTAGAAACCATCGGCGCAGCTATTCACCCGCAG
GACATATCCACGCCCTCCCACATCGAAGCTGAAAGCCCGAGATTCTTCGCCCTCGGAGAGCTGCATCAGG
TCGGATACACTGTCAAACTTTTCGATCAGAAACTTCTCGACAGAGGTAGCGGTGAGTTCAGGCTTTTTGA
ATTCCATGGTGGCCGTACGTCACGACACCTGAAATGGAAGAAAAAAACTTTGAACCACTGTCTGAGGCTT
GAGAATGAACCAAGATCCAAACTCAAAAAGGGCAAATTCCAAGGAGAATTACATCAAGTGCCAAGCTGGC
CTAACTTCAGTCTCCACCCACTCAGTGTGGGGAAACTCCATCGCATAAAACCCCTCCCCCCAACCTAAAG
ACGACGTACTCCAAAAGCTCGAGAACTAATCGAGGTGCCTGGACGGCGCCCGGTACTCCGTGGAGTCACA
TGAAGCGACGGCTGAGGACGGAAAGGCCCTTTTCCTTTGTGTGGGTGACTCACCCGCCCGCTCTCCCGAG
CGCCGCGTCCTCCATTTTGAGCTCCCTGCAGCAGGGCCGGGAAGCGGCCATCTTTCCGCTCACGCAACTG
GTGCCGACCGGGCCAGCCTTGCCGCCCAGGGCGGGGCGATACACGGCGGCGCGAGGCCAGGCACCAGAGC
AGGCCGGCCAGCTTGAGACTACCCCCGTCCGATTCTCGGTGGCCGCGCTCGCAGGCCCCGCCTCGCCGAA
CATGTGCGCTGGGACGCACGGGCCCCGTCGCCGCCCGCGGCCCCAAAAACCGAAATACCAGTGTGCAGAT
CTTGGCCCGCATTTACAAGACTATCTTGCCAGAAAAAAAGCGTCGCAGCAGGTCATCAAAAATTTTAAAT
GGCTAGAGACTTATCGAAAGCAGCGAGACAGGCGCGAAGGTGCCACCAGATTCGCACGCGGCGGCCCCAG
CGCCCAGGCCAGGCCTCAACTCAAGCACGAGGCGAAGGGGCTCCTTAAGCGCAAGGCCTCGAACTCTCCC
ACCCACTTCCAACCCGAAGCTCGGGATCAAGAATCACGTACTGCAGCCAGGTGGAAGTAATTCAAGGCAC
GCAAGGGCCATAACCCGTAAAGAGGCCAGGCCCGCGGGAACCACACACGGCACTTACCTGTGTTCTGGCG
GCAAACCCGTTGCGAAAAAGAACGTTCACGGCGACTACTGCACTTATATACGGTTCTCCCCCACCCTCGG
GAAAAAGGCGGAGCCAGTACACGACATCACTTTCCCAGTTTACCCCGCGCCACCTTCTCTAGGCACCGGA
TCAATTGCCGACCCCTCCCCCCAACTTCTCGGGGACTGTGGGCGATGTGCGCTCTGCCCACTGACGGGCA
CCGGAGCCAATTCCCACTCCTTTCAAGACCTAGAAGGTCCATTAGCTGCAAAGATTCCTCTCTGTTTAAA
ACTTTATCCATCTTTGCACCCGGGCCCCCTCGAGCCGGCGCCAAAGTGGATCTCTGCTGTCCCTGTAATA
AACCCGAAAATTTTGAATTTTTGTAATTTGTTTTTGTAATTCTTTAGTTTGTATGTCTGTTGCTATTATG
TCTACTATTCTTTCCCCTGCACTGTACCCCCCAATCCCCCCTTTTCTTTTAAAATTGTGGATGAATACTG
CCATTTGTCTCAAGATCTAGTTACGCCAAGCTTAAAAAAGCACCGACTCGGTGCCACTTTTTCAAGTTGA
TAACGGACTAGCCTTATTTTAACTTGCTATTTCTAGCTCTAAAACAGAGACGTACAAAAAAGAGCAAGAA
GCTAAAAAAGATTTAAAAATTATTTTTAGCGCAGTTAATGGAACAGGAACTAAATTTACCCCAAAAATAT
TACGTGAATCAGGATATAACGTTATTGAGGTTGAAGAGCATGCATTTGAAGATGAAACATTTAAAAATGT
TGTAAATCCAAATCCAGAATTTGATCCTGCATGAAAAATACCGCTTGAATATGGTATTAAACATGATGCA
GATATTATTATTATGAATGACCCAGATGCTGACAGATTTGGAATGGCAATAAAACATGATGGTCATTTTG
TAAGATTAGATGGAAATCAAACAGGACCAATTTTAATTGATTGAAAATTATCAAATCTAAAACGCTTAAA
TAGCATTCCAAAAAATCCGGCTCTATATTCAAGTTTTGTAACAAGTGATTTGGGTGATAGAATCGCTCAT
GAAAAATATGGAGTTAATATTGTAAAAACTTTAACTGGATTTAAATGAATGGGTAGAGAAATTGCTAAAG
AAGAAGATAACGGATTAAATTTTGTTTTTGCTTATGAAGAAAGTTATGGATATGTAATTGATGACTCAGC
TAGAGATAAAGATGGAATACAAGCTTCTATATTAATAGCAGAGGCTGCTTGATTTTATAAAAAACAAAAT
AAAACATTAGTAGACTATTTAGAAGATTTATTTAAAGAAATGGGTGCATATTACACTTTCACTTTAAACT
TGAATTTTAAACCAGAAGAAAAGAAATTAAAAATTGAACCATTAATGAAATCATTGAGAGCAACACCCTT
AACTCAAATTGCTGGACTTAAAGTTGTTAATGTTGAAGACTACATCGATGGAATGTATAATATGCCAGGA
CAAGACTTACTAAAATTTTATTTAGAAGATAAGTCATGATTTGCTGTTCGCCCAAGTGGAACTGAACCTA
AACTAAAAATTTATTTTATAGGTGTTGGTGAATCTGTTCAAAACGCTAAAGTTAAAGTAGACGAAATTAT
TAAAGAATTAAAATTAAAAATGAATATATAGGAGAAAAAATGAAACTAAACAAATATATAGATCACACAT
TATTAAAACAAGATGCTACGAAAGCTGAAATTAAACAATTATGTGATGAAGCAATTGAATTTGATTTTGC
AACAGTTTGTGTTAATTCATATTGAACAAGCTATTGTAAAGAATTATTAAAAGGCACAAATGTAGGAATA
ACAAATGTTGTAGGTTTTCCTCTAGGTGCATGCACAACAGCTACAAAAGCATTCGAAGTTTCTGAAGCAA
TTAAAGATGGTGCAACAGAAATTGATATGGTATTAAATATTGGTGCATTAAAAGACAAAAATTATGAATT
AGTTTTAGAAGACATGAAAGCTGTAAAAAAAGCAGCTGGATCACATGTTGTTAAATGTATTATGGAAAAT
TGTTTATTAACAAAAGAAGAAATCATGAAAGCTTGTGAAATAGCTGTTGAAGCTGGATTAGAATTTGTTA
AAACATCAACAGGATTTTCAAAATCAGGTGCAACATTTGAAGATGTTAAACTAATGAAGTCAGTTGTTAA
AGACAATGCTTTAGTT
Features (pLannotate 1.2.2; 31 found; start..end, strand, type, name):
    309..549     -  promoter       U6 promoter: RNA polymerase III promoter for human U6 snRNA
    553..579     -  CDS            Rev (fragment): human immunodeficiency virus 1 (HIV-1) Rev protein; rev; enhances nuclear export of unspliced and incompletely spliced viral mRNAs
    956..1189    -  misc_feature   RRE: The Rev response element (RRE) of HIV-1 allows for Rev-dependent mRNA export from the nucleus to the cytoplasm.
   1335..1698    -  CDS            HIV-1 gag (fragment): gag protein from human immunodeficiency virus 1; gag
   1682..1807    -  misc_feature   HIV-1 Ψ: packaging signal of human immunodeficiency virus type 1
   1854..2034    -  LTR            5' LTR (truncated): truncated 5' long terminal repeat (LTR) from HIV-1
   2035..2261    -  promoter       RSV promoter: Rous sarcoma virus enhancer/promoter
   2289..2307    -  promoter       T3 promoter: promoter for bacteriophage T3 RNA polymerase
   2350..2372    -  protein_bind   lac operator (fragment): The lac repressor binds to the lac operator to inhibit transcription in E. coli. This inhibition can be relieved by adding lactose or isopropyl-β-D-thiogalactopyranoside (IPTG). lac repressor encoded by lacI
   2376..2406    -  promoter       lac promoter: promoter for the E. coli lac operon
   2421..2442    -  protein_bind   CAP binding site: CAP binding activates transcription in the presence of cAMP. E. coli catabolite activator protein
   2455..2547    -  CDS            lacI (fragment): lac repressor; lacI; The lac repressor binds to the lac operator to inhibit transcription in E. coli. This inhibition can be relieved by adding lactose or isopropyl-β-D-thiogalactopyranoside (IPTG).
   2730..3318    -  rep_origin     ori: high-copy-number ColE1/pMB1/pBR322/pUC origin of replication
   3489..4349    -  CDS            AmpR: β-lactamase; bla; confers resistance to ampicillin, carbenicillin, and related antibiotics
   4350..4454    -  promoter       AmpR promoter: bla
   4507..4935    -  rep_origin     f1 ori (sequence partly withheld): f1 bacteriophage origin of replication; arrow indicates direction of (+) strand synthesis
   4940..5095    -  CDS            lacZα (fragment): LacZα fragment of β-galactosidase; lacZ fragment
   5103..5121    +  promoter       T7 promoter: promoter for bacteriophage T7 RNA polymerase
   5142..5277    -  rep_origin     SV40 ori: SV40 origin of replication
   5317..5438    -  polyA_signal   SV40 poly(A) signal: SV40 polyadenylation signal
   5516..5749    -  LTR            3' LTR (ΔU3): self-inactivating 3' long terminal repeat (LTR) from HIV-1
   5751..5770    -  misc_feature   cPPT/CTS (fragment): central polypurine tract and central termination sequence of HIV-1
   5821..6409    -  misc_feature   WPRE: woodchuck hepatitis virus posttranscriptional regulatory element
   6427..7125    -  CDS            TagBFP: TagBFP is a basic (constitutively fluorescent) blue fluorescent protein published in 2008, derived from Entacmaea quadricolor. It is reported to be a very rapidly-maturing monomer with very low acid sensitivity.
   7205..8223    -  CDS            HygR (fragment): hygromycin B phosphotransferase confers resistance to hygromycin
   8254..9192    -  intron         EF-1α intron A: intron upstream of the start codon of human EF-1α
   9193..9404    -  promoter       EF-1α core promoter: core promoter for human elongation factor EF-1α
   9430..9496    -  CDS            small t antigen (fragment): SV40 (simian virus 40) small t antigen
   9562..9679    -  misc_feature   cPPT/CTS: central polypurine tract and central termination sequence of HIV-1
   9735..9810    -  misc_RNA       gRNA scaffold: guide RNA scaffold for the Streptococcus pyogenes CRISPR/Cas9 system
  10855..123     +  CDS            deoC1 (across the origin): DEOC1_STAAN - Also known as dra. Experimental evidence at protein level: Swiss-Prot protein existence level 1. Catalyzes a reversible aldol reaction between acetaldehyde and D-glyceraldehyde 3-phosphate to generate 2-deoxy-D-ribose 5- phosphate. From Staphylococcus aureus (strain N315).
