[The description below was written by a language model from this plasmid's Addgene catalogue record and pLannotate feature annotations shown in this document.]
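Description:
lentiGuide-Hygro-mTagBFP2 is a third-generation lentiviral CRISPR guide-expression vector of 11,391 bp, built on the lentiGuide backbone for delivering a Streptococcus pyogenes sgRNA into mammalian cells. It carries no Cas9, so it is meant for cells that receive a Cas9 or dCas9 effector separately. In bacteria it replicates from a high-copy ColE1/pUC-type origin under ampicillin selection (AmpR). An f1 origin and remnants of lac/lacZα cloning-vector sequence are also annotated.

The viral portion has an RSV promoter fused to a truncated HIV-1 5' LTR, which allows Tat-independent transcription of the genome. This is followed by the Ψ packaging signal with a gag fragment, the RRE for Rev-dependent nuclear export, a cPPT/CTS, a WPRE to boost transcript levels, and a self-inactivating ΔU3 3' LTR followed by an SV40 poly(A) signal.

There are two expression units between the LTRs. A human U6 Pol III promoter drives the sgRNA cassette, in which a custom spacer is inserted between BsmBI sites upstream of the gRNA scaffold. The roughly 2 kb between promoter and scaffold is presumably a removable filler; the annotation software matched part of it to a bacterial deoC-like sequence, which is unlikely to have any functional role. Downstream, the EF-1α promoter with its intron expresses hygromycin phosphotransferase joined by a P2A peptide to the blue fluorescent protein mTagBFP2 (annotated as TagBFP). One transcript thus yields both proteins, so transduced cells can be selected with hygromycin and tracked or sorted by blue fluorescence.

The associated publication used such constructs for CRISPR-based activation and repression of neuropsychiatric-related genes in human iPSC-derived neural progenitors, neurons and astrocytes.
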