Addgene plasmid #99374: lentiGuide-Hygro-mTagBFP2
Purpose: Expresses S. pyogenes CRISPR chimeric RNA element with customizable sgRNA from U6 promoter and hygromycin resistance marker with 2A mTagBFP2 from EF-1a promoter. 3rd generation lentiviral backbone.
Depositing lab: Kristen Brennand. Depositing organization: Icahn School of Medicine at Mount Sinai. Publication: Evaluating Synthetic Activation and Repression of Neuropsychiatric-Related Genes in hiPSC-Derived NPCs, Neurons, and Astrocytes. Ho SM, Hartley BJ, Flaherty E, Rajarajan P, Abdelaal R, Obiorah I, Barretto N, Muhammad H, Phatnani HP, Akbarian S, Brennand KJ. Stem Cell Reports. 2017 Aug 8;9(2):615-628. doi: 10.1016/j.stemcr.2017.06.012. Epub 2017 Jul 27. PubMed 28757163.
Backbone
  Vector backbone: lentiGuide ( plasmid #52963)
  Backbone size w/o insert (bp): 9465
  Total vector size (bp): 11391
  Vector type: Mammalian Expression, Lentiviral, CRISPR
  Selectable markers: Hygromycin
Growth in bacteria
  Bacterial resistance: Ampicillin, 100 μg/mL
  Growth temperature: 30°C
  Growth strain: NEB Stable
  Copy number: High Copy
Gene/Insert 1
  Gene/Insert name: S. pyogenes sgRNA cassette
  Species: Synthetic
  Insert size (bp): 100
  Promoter: hU6
  Cloning method: Restriction Enzyme; 5′ cloning site BsmBⅠ (not destroyed); 3′ cloning site BsmBⅠ (not destroyed)
  Sequencing primers: 5′ hU6-F; 3′ hGata4-rev (5'-ATTGTGGATGAATACTGCC-3')
Gene/Insert 2
  Gene/Insert name: Hygro-P2A-mTagBFP2
  Insert size (bp): 1826
  Promoter: EF-1a
  Cloning method: Gibson Cloning
  Sequencing primers: 5′ GTTTGGATCTTGGTTCATTCTCAAGCCTCAG; 3′ cacatagcgtaaaaggagcaacatag
Resource information
  A portion of this plasmid was derived from a plasmid made by: Hygro: Addgene plasmid #61426 (Feng Zhang lab) mTagBFP2: Addgene plasmid #34632 (Vladislav Verkhusha lab)
Terms and licenses: Academic/Nonprofit Terms; Industry Terms: Not Available to Industry
Depositor comments: Hygro sequence is from Addgene plasmid #61426 (generously shared by Feng Zhang Lab). "Genome-scale transcriptional activation by an engineered CRISPR-Cas9 complex.", Konermann et al.. 2014 mTagBFP2 sequence is from Addgene plasmid #34632 (generously shared by Vladislav Verkhusha Lab). "An enhanced monomeric blue fluorescent protein with the high chemical stability of the chromophore. ", Subach et al.. 2014
How to cite: lentiGuide-Hygro-mTagBFP2 was a gift from Kristen Brennand (Addgene plasmid # 99374 ; http://n2t.net/addgene:99374 ; RRID:Addgene_99374)
